Addgene plasmid #230791: AiP20061 - pAAV-AiE3112m-minBG-SYFP2-WPRE3-BGHpA
Purpose: AiE3112m is an enhancer sequence, designed to drive AAV-mediated transgene expression in specific populations of brain cells
Depositing lab: Allen Institute for Brain Science & Bosiljka Tasic. Depositing organization: Allen Institute. Publication: A suite of enhancer AAVs and transgenic mouse lines for genetic access to cortical cell types. Ben-Simon Y, Hooper M, Narayan S, Daigle TL, Dwivedi D, Way SW, Oster A, Stafford DA, Mich JK, Taormina MJ, Martinez RA, Opitz-Araya X, Roth JR, Alexander JR, Allen S, Amster A, Arbuckle J, Ayala A, Baker PM, Bakken TE, Barcelli T, Barta S, Bendrick J, Bertagnolli D, Bielstein C, Bishwakarma P, Bowlus J, Boyer G, Brouner K, Casian B, Casper T, Chakka AB, Chakrabarty R, Chance RK, Chavan S, Clark M, Colbert K, Collman F, Daniel S, Departee M, DiValentin P, Donadio N, Dotson N, Egdorf T, Fliss T, Gabitto M, Garcia J, Gary A, Gasperini M, Gloe J, Goldy J, Gore BB, Graybuck L, Greisman N, Haeseleer F, Halterman C, Haradon Z, Hastings SD, Helback O, Ho W, Hockemeyer D, Huang C, Huff S, Hunker A, Johansen N, Jones D, Juneau Z, Kalmbach B, Kannan M, Khem S, Kussick E, Kutsal R, Larsen R, Lee C, Lee AY, Leibly M, Lenz GH, Li S, Liang E, Lusk N, Madigan Z, Malloy J, Malone J, McCue R, Melchor J, Mollenkopf T, Moosman S, Morin E, Newman D, Ng L, Ngo K, Omstead V, Otto S, Oyama A, Pena N, Pham T, Phillips E, Pom CA, Potekhina L, Ransford S, Ray PL, Rette D, Reynoldson C, Rimorin C, Rocha D, Ruiz A, Sanchez REA, Sawyer L, Sedeno-Cortes A, Sevigny JP, Shapovalova N, Shepard N, Shulga L, Sigler AR, Siverts L, Soliman S, Somasundaram S, Staats B, Stewart K, Szelenyi E, Tieu M, Trader C, Tran A, van Velthoven CTJ, Walker M, Wang Y, Weed N, Wirthlin M, Wood T, Wynalda B, Yao Z, Zhou T, Ariza J, Dee N, Reding M, Ronellenfitch K, Mufti S, Sunkin SM, Smith KA, Esposito L, Waters J, Thyagarajan B, Yao S, Lein ES, Zeng H, Levi BP, Ngai J, Ting JT, Tasic B. Cell. 2025 May 16:S0092-8674(25)00513-6. doi: 10.1016/j.cell.2025.05.002. PubMed 40403729.
Backbone
  Vector backbone: pAAV2
  Vector type: AAV
Growth in bacteria
  Bacterial resistance: Ampicillin, 100 μg/mL
  Growth temperature: 37°C
  Growth strain: NEB Stable
  Copy number: High Copy
Gene/Insert
  Gene/Insert name: SYFP2
  Species: Synthetic
  Promoter: minBG
  Cloning method: Gibson Cloning
Terms and licenses: Academic/Nonprofit Terms; Industry Terms: Not Available to Industry
How to cite: AiP20061 - pAAV-AiE3112m-minBG-SYFP2-WPRE3-BGHpA was a gift from Allen Institute for Brain Science & Bosiljka Tasic (Addgene plasmid # 230791 ; http://n2t.net/addgene:230791 ; RRID:Addgene_230791)
