[The description below was written by a language model from this plasmid's Addgene catalogue record and pLannotate feature annotations shown in this document.]
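Description:
AiP20061 - pAAV-AiE3112m-minBG-SYFP2-WPRE3-BGHpA is an adeno-associated virus transfer plasmid built on a pAAV2 backbone, intended for packaging a recombinant AAV genome that reports enhancer activity in the brain. In bacteria it is maintained through a high-copy ColE1/pUC-type origin and selected with ampicillin via the β-lactamase gene and its native promoter. An f1 phage origin is also present, along with small remnants of pBR322-derived bom and rop sequences. The expression cassette is flanked by AAV2 inverted terminal repeats, which provide the cis signals for genome replication and encapsidation. The annotation detects one ITR as a full element and the other only as two short fragments, which may reflect the difficulty of sequencing and annotating these repeats rather than a true difference.

The payload is a simple enhancer-reporter unit. According to the catalogue entry, the AiE3112m enhancer sits upstream of a minimal beta-globin promoter (minBG), which has little activity alone and so makes transcription depend on the enhancer. Neither of these two elements is annotated in the feature table, but the unannotated region between the upstream ITR and the reporter would accommodate them. The reporter is SYFP2, a rapidly maturing monomeric yellow fluorescent protein derived from Aequorea victoria. It is followed by WPRE3, a shortened woodchuck hepatitis virus posttranscriptional regulatory element (seen as two WPRE fragments) that boosts transcript expression while saving packaging space, and by the bovine growth hormone polyadenylation signal.

The stated purpose is to drive AAV-mediated transgene expression in specific populations of brain cells, as part of a collection of enhancer AAVs for genetic access to cortical cell types. The record does not state which cell population AiE3112m targets.
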