Features (pLannotate 1.2.2; 14 found; start..end, strand, type, name):
    469..1185    +  CDS            SYFP2: SYFP2 is a basic (constitutively fluorescent) yellow fluorescent protein published in 2006, derived from Aequorea victoria. It is reported to be a very rapidly-maturing monomer with moderate acid sensitivity.
   1225..1382    +  misc_feature   WPRE (fragment): woodchuck hepatitis virus posttranscriptional regulatory element
   1388..1468    +  misc_feature   WPRE (fragment): woodchuck hepatitis virus posttranscriptional regulatory element
   1485..1596    +  polyA_signal   bGH poly(A) signal: bovine growth hormone polyadenylation signal
   1714..1854    +  repeat_region  AAV2 ITR: inverted terminal repeat of adeno-associated virus serotype 2 inverted
   1859..1910    -  misc_feature   bom (fragment): basis of mobility region from pBR322
   1929..2384    +  rep_origin     f1 ori (sequence partly withheld): f1 bacteriophage origin of replication; arrow indicates direction of (+) strand synthesis
   2385..2434    -  misc_feature   bom (fragment): basis of mobility region from pBR322
   2536..2571    -  CDS            rop (fragment): Rop protein, which maintains plasmids at low copy number; rop
   2666..2770    +  promoter       AmpR promoter: bla
   2771..3631    +  CDS            AmpR: β-lactamase; bla; confers resistance to ampicillin, carbenicillin, and related antibiotics
   3802..4390    +  rep_origin     ori: high-copy-number ColE1/pMB1/pBR322/pUC origin of replication
   4463..4490    +  repeat_region  AAV2 ITR (fragment): inverted terminal repeat of adeno-associated virus serotype 2 inverted
   4519..4546    +  repeat_region  AAV2 ITR (fragment): inverted terminal repeat of adeno-associated virus serotype 2 inverted
>Addgene plasmid #230791 | AiP20061 - pAAV-AiE3112m-minBG-SYFP2-WPRE3-BGHpA | addgene full sequence | sequence record 466368 | Addgene NGS Result
GCTATTTCTTCTTCCTGATTTTTTTCGATCTGGAAGATTGGCCATGTAGATGTGTGCCTTCCTAGGCCTG
CTGACTCCTAAAAGCCAGCTACTTGGTTCCATGTGTAGACAGAGCTTGTATCTACAAGCCAAAGCACCCA
CGTGCTTGCACATTAGTCAGCTGCGTAGGACAGAGCTGGAAATGGGCTGATTGCGCAGAGCTGGCTTTCC
TCCTATGAGCAAGTCTGAAAACTTTTCAGGAGGACTTGATTTTCTAGCTATTCACCACATTATAGATTCG
GAGGGAACCACTTCCTCTGTCTGCTCAAGTTCTTGAAACTAATTGATGGGTGGCAAGGTAACAAGAAGAC
AAGGTGGTTTGCGCCGGCGGAGCTCGGGCTGGGCATAAAAGTCAGGGCAGAGCCATCTATTGCTTACATT
TGCTTCTGGGATCCAGATCTTTCGAAGCTAGCGCTACCGGTCGCCACCATGGTGAGCAAGGGCGAGGAGC
TGTTCACCGGGGTGGTGCCCATCCTGGTCGAGCTGGACGGCGACGTAAACGGCCACAAGTTCAGCGTGTC
CGGCGAGGGCGAGGGCGATGCCACCTACGGCAAGCTGACCCTGAAGCTGATCTGCACCACCGGCAAGCTG
CCCGTGCCCTGGCCCACCCTCGTGACCACCCTGGGCTACGGCGTGCAGTGCTTCGCCCGCTACCCCGACC
ACATGAAGCAGCACGACTTCTTCAAGTCCGCCATGCCCGAAGGCTACGTCCAGGAGCGCACCATCTTCTT
CAAGGACGACGGCAACTACAAGACCCGCGCCGAGGTGAAGTTCGAGGGCGACACCCTGGTGAACCGCATC
GAGCTGAAGGGCATCGACTTCAAGGAGGACGGCAACATCCTGGGGCACAAGCTGGAGTACAACTACAACA
GCCACAACGTCTATATCACCGCCGACAAGCAGAAGAACGGCATCAAGGCCAACTTCAAGATCCGCCACAA
CATCGAGGACGGCGGCGTGCAGCTCGCCGACCACTACCAGCAGAACACCCCCATCGGCGACGGCCCCGTG
CTGCTGCCCGACAACCACTACCTGAGCTACCAGTCCAAGCTGAGCAAAGACCCCAACGAGAAGCGCGATC
ACATGGTCCTGCTGGAGTTCGTGACCGCCGCCGGGATCACTCTCGGCATGGACGAGCTGTACAAGTAAGT
CGACGGCGCGCCGCGGCCGCGAATTCGATATCATAATCAACCTCTGGATTACAAAATTTGTGAAAGATTG
ACTGGTATTCTTAACTATGTTGCTCCTTTTACGCTATGTGGATACGCTGCTTTAATGCCTTTGTATCATG
CTATTGCTTCCCGTATGGCTTTCATTTTCTCCTCCTTGTATAAATCCTGGTTAGTTCTTGCCACGGCGGA
ACTCATCGCCGCCTGCCTTGCCCGCTGCTGGACAGGGGCTCGGCTGTTGGGCACTGACAATTCCGTGGCT
CGAGAGATCTTCGACTGTGCCTTCTAGTTGCCAGCCATCTGTTGTTTGCCCCTCCCCCGTGCCTTCCTTG
ACCCTGGAAGGTGCCACTCCCACTGTCCTTTCCTAATAAAATGAGGAAATTGCATCGCATTGTCTGAGTA
GGTGTCATTCTATTCTGGGGGGTGGGGTGGGGCAGGACAGCAAGGGGGAGGATTGGGAAGACAATAGCAG
GCATGAGATCTCACGTGCGGACCGAGCGGCCGCAGGAACCCCTAGTGATGGAGTTGGCCACTCCCTCTCT
GCGCGCTCGCTCGCTCACTGAGGCCGGGCGACCAAAGGTCGCCCGACGCCCGGGCTTTGCCCGGGCGGCC
TCAGTGAGCGAGCGAGCGCGCAGCTGCCTGCAGGGGCGCCTGATGCGGTATTTTCTCCTTACGCATCTGT
GCGGTATTTCACACCGCATA
[95 nt withheld, positions 1911-2005]
T
[46 nt withheld, positions 2007-2052]
C
[141 nt withheld, positions 2054-2194]
CCTTTGACGTTGGAGTCCACGTTCTTT
[37 nt withheld, positions 2222-2258]
ACTCTATCTCGGGCTATTCTTTTGATTTATAAGGGATTTTGCCGATTTCGGTCTATTGGTTAAAAAATGA
GCTGATTTAACAAAAATTTAACGCGAATTTTAACAAAATATTAACGTTTACAATTTTATGGTGCACTCTC
AGTACAATCTGCTCTGATGCCGCATAGTTAAGCCAGCCCCGACACCCGCCAACACCCGCTGACGCGCCCT
GACGGGCTTGTCTGCTCCCGGCATCCGCTTACAGACAAGCTGTGACCGTCTCCGGGAGCTGCATGTGTCA
GAGGTTTTCACCGTCATCACCGAAACGCGCGAGACGAAAGGGCCTCGTGATACGCCTATTTTTATAGGTT
AATGTCATGATAATAATGGTTTCTTAGACGTCAGGTGGCACTTTTCGGGGAAATGTGCGCGGAACCCCTA
TTTGTTTATTTTTCTAAATACATTCAAATATGTATCCGCTCATGAGACAATAACCCTGATAAATGCTTCA
ATAATATTGAAAAAGGAAGAGTATGAGTATTCAACATTTCCGTGTCGCCCTTATTCCCTTTTTTGCGGCA
TTTTGCCTTCCTGTTTTTGCTCACCCAGAAACGCTGGTGAAAGTAAAAGATGCTGAAGATCAGTTGGGTG
CACGAGTGGGTTACATCGAACTGGATCTCAACAGCGGTAAGATCCTTGAGAGTTTTCGCCCCGAAGAACG
TTTTCCAATGATGAGCACTTTTAAAGTTCTGCTATGTGGCGCGGTATTATCCCGTATTGACGCCGGGCAA
GAGCAACTCGGTCGCCGCATACACTATTCTCAGAATGACTTGGTTGAGTACTCACCAGTCACAGAAAAGC
ATCTTACGGATGGCATGACAGTAAGAGAATTATGCAGTGCTGCCATAACCATGAGTGATAACACTGCGGC
CAACTTACTTCTGACAACGATCGGAGGACCGAAGGAGCTAACCGCTTTTTTGCACAACATGGGGGATCAT
GTAACTCGCCTTGATCGTTGGGAACCGGAGCTGAATGAAGCCATACCAAACGACGAGCGTGACACCACGA
TGCCTGTAGCAATGGCAACAACGTTGCGCAAACTATTAACTGGCGAACTACTTACTCTAGCTTCCCGGCA
ACAATTAATAGACTGGATGGAGGCGGATAAAGTTGCAGGACCACTTCTGCGCTCGGCCCTTCCGGCTGGC
TGGTTTATTGCTGATAAATCTGGAGCCGGTGAGCGTGGGTCTCGCGGTATCATTGCAGCACTGGGGCCAG
ATGGTAAGCCCTCCCGTATCGTAGTTATCTACACGACGGGGAGTCAGGCAACTATGGATGAACGAAATAG
ACAGATCGCTGAGATAGGTGCCTCACTGATTAAGCATTGGTAACTGTCAGACCAAGTTTACTCATATATA
CTTTAGATTGATTTAAAACTTCATTTTTAATTTAAAAGGATCTAGGTGAAGATCCTTTTTGATAATCTCA
TGACCAAAATCCCTTAACGTGAGTTTTCGTTCCACTGAGCGTCAGACCCCGTAGAAAAGATCAAAGGATC
TTCTTGAGATCCTTTTTTTCTGCGCGTAATCTGCTGCTTGCAAACAAAAAAACCACCGCTACCAGCGGTG
GTTTGTTTGCCGGATCAAGAGCTACCAACTCTTTTTCCGAAGGTAACTGGCTTCAGCAGAGCGCAGATAC
CAAATACTGTTCTTCTAGTGTAGCCGTAGTTAGGCCACCACTTCAAGAACTCTGTAGCACCGCCTACATA
CCTCGCTCTGCTAATCCTGTTACCAGTGGCTGCTGCCAGTGGCGATAAGTCGTGTCTTACCGGGTTGGAC
TCAAGACGATAGTTACCGGATAAGGCGCAGCGGTCGGGCTGAACGGGGGGTTCGTGCACACAGCCCAGCT
TGGAGCGAACGACCTACACCGAACTGAGATACCTACAGCGTGAGCTATGAGAAAGCGCCACGCTTCCCGA
AGGGAGAAAGGCGGACAGGTATCCGGTAAGCGGCAGGGTCGGAACAGGAGAGCGCACGAGGGAGCTTCCA
GGGGGAAACGCCTGGTATCTTTATAGTCCTGTCGGGTTTCGCCACCTCTGACTTGAGCGTCGATTTTTGT
GATGCTCGTCAGGGGGGCGGAGCCTATGGAAAAACGCCAGCAACGCGGCCTTTTTACGGTTCCTGGCCTT
TTGCTGGCCTTTTGCTCACATGTCCTGCAGGCAGCTGCGCGCTCGCTCGCTCACTGAGGCCGCCCGGGCG
TCGGGCGACCTTTGGTCGCCCGGCCTCAGTGAGCGAGCGAGCGCGCAGAGAGGGAGTGGCCAACTCCATC
ACTAGGGGTTCCTGCGGCCGCACGCGTAAGCCTGGTCATCAGTTCAGTGGCTTCACCCAGTGCCAGATGC
CCTTTCTACCATGCAGGCCACCCCAGGTTCTCGTAACAGTAGCACTGCCGGGCCAAAGTCACTGCCATAC
TTCAGAGGACTTGATTGCTGCTCTTAACCACAGACAAACGAGTGAAGAGCTTTGAATACTTTCAAAGGCT
TTACATGCTTGGAGACAGTGCCCTACTAGACCTCCATATTTGACATGCTTACTAAGACCCCGCAATTCCT
TGTCCTGATGGCGCCAGGCTCAATGGGATAGCAT
